>Addgene plasmid #97055 | pDEHISSIRV55 | depositor full sequence | sequence record 178674 | Full coding sequence of SIRV orf55  protein with TEV-protease cleavable 6xHis
TGGCGAATGGG
[124 nt withheld, positions 12-135]
C
[91 nt withheld, positions 137-227]
A
[49 nt withheld, positions 229-277]
CCTTTGACGTTGGAGTCCACGTTCTTT
[37 nt withheld, positions 305-341]
ACCCTATCTCGGTCTATTCTTTTGATTTATAAGGGATTTTGCCGATTTCGGCCTATTGGTTAAAAAATGA
GCTGATTTAACAAAAATTTAACGCGAATTTTAACAAAATATTAACGTTTACAATTTCAGGTGGCACTTTT
CGGGGAAATGTGCGCGGAACCCCTATTTGTTTATTTTTCTAAATACATTCAAATATGTATCCGCTCATGA
GACAATAACCCTGATAAATGCTTCAATAATATTGAAAAAGGAAGAGTATGAGTATTCAACATTTCCGTGT
CGCCCTTATTCCCTTTTTTGCGGCATTTTGCCTTCCTGTTTTTGCTCACCCAGAAACGCTGGTGAAAGTA
AAAGATGCTGAAGATCAGTTGGGTGCACGAGTGGGTTACATCGAACTGGATCTCAACAGCGGTAAGATCC
TTGAGAGTTTTCGCCCCGAAGAACGTTTTCCAATGATGAGCACTTTTAAAGTTCTGCTATGTGGCGCGGT
ATTATCCCGTATTGACGCCGGGCAAGAGCAACTCGGTCGCCGCATACACTATTCTCAGAATGACTTGGTT
GAGTACTCACCAGTCACAGAAAAGCATCTTACGGATGGCATGACAGTAAGAGAATTATGCAGTGCTGCCA
TAACCATGAGTGATAACACTGCGGCCAACTTACTTCTGACAACGATCGGAGGACCGAAGGAGCTAACCGC
TTTTTTGCACAACATGGGGGATCATGTAACTCGCCTTGATCGTTGGGAACCGGAGCTGAATGAAGCCATA
CCAAACGACGAGCGTGACACCACGATGCCTGCAGCAATGGCAACAACGTTGCGCAAACTATTAACTGGCG
AACTACTTACTCTAGCTTCCCGGCAACAATTAATAGACTGGATGGAGGCGGATAAAGTTGCAGGACCACT
TCTGCGCTCGGCCCTTCCGGCTGGCTGGTTTATTGCTGATAAATCTGGAGCCGGTGAGCGTGGGTCTCGC
GGTATCATTGCAGCACTGGGGCCAGATGGTAAGCCCTCCCGTATCGTAGTTATCTACACGACGGGGAGTC
AGGCAACTATGGATGAACGAAATAGACAGATCGCTGAGATAGGTGCCTCACTGATTAAGCATTGGTAACT
GTCAGACCAAGTTTACTCATATATACTTTAGATTGATTTAAAACTTCATTTTTAATTTAAAAGGATCTAG
GTGAAGATCCTTTTTGATAATCTCATGACCAAAATCCCTTAACGTGAGTTTTCGTTCCACTGAGCGTCAG
ACCCCGTAGAAAAGATCAAAGGATCTTCTTGAGATCCTTTTTTTCTGCGCGTAATCTGCTGCTTGCAAAC
AAAAAAACCACCGCTACCAGCGGTGGTTTGTTTGCCGGATCAAGAGCTACCAACTCTTTTTCCGAAGGTA
ACTGGCTTCAGCAGAGCGCAGATACCAAATACTGTCCTTCTAGTGTAGCCGTAGTTAGGCCACCACTTCA
AGAACTCTGTAGCACCGCCTACATACCTCGCTCTGCTAATCCTGTTACCAGTGGCTGCTGCCAGTGGCGA
TAAGTCGTGTCTTACCGGGTTGGACTCAAGACGATAGTTACCGGATAAGGCGCAGCGGTCGGGCTGAACG
GGGGGTTCGTGCACACAGCCCAGCTTGGAGCGAACGACCTACACCGAACTGAGATACCTACAGCGTGAGC
TATGAGAAAGCGCCACGCTTCCCGAAGGGAGAAAGGCGGACAGGTATCCGGTAAGCGGCAGGGTCGGAAC
AGGAGAGCGCACGAGGGAGCTTCCAGGGGGAAACGCCTGGTATCTTTATAGTCCTGTCGGGTTTCGCCAC
CTCTGACTTGAGCGTCGATTTTTGTGATGCTCGTCAGGGGGGCGGAGCCTATGGAAAAACGCCAGCAACG
CGGCCTTTTTACGGTTCCTGGCCTTTTGCTGGCCTTTTGCTCACATGTTCTTTCCTGCGTTATCCCCTGA
TTCTGTGGATAACCGTATTACCGCCTTTGAGTGAGCTGATACCGCTCGCCGCAGCCGAACGACCGAGCGC
AGCGAGTCAGTGAGCGAGGAAGCGGAAGAGCGCCTGATGCGGTATTTTCTCCTTACGCATCTGTGCGGTA
TTTCACACCGCATATATGGTGCACTCTCAGTACAATCTGCTCTGATGCCGCATAGTTAAGCCAGTATACA
CTCCGCTATCGCTACGTGACTGGGTCATGGCTGCGCCCCGACACCCGCCAACACCCGCTGACGCGCCCTG
ACGGGCTTGTCTGCTCCCGGCATCCGCTTACAGACAAGCTGTGACCGTCTCCGGGAGCTGCATGTGTCAG
AGGTTTTCACCGTCATCACCGAAACGCGCGAGGCAGCTGCGGTAAAGCTCATCAGCGTGGTCGTGAAGCG
ATTCACAGATGTCTGCCTGTTCATCCGCGTCCAGCTCGTTGAGTTTCTCCAGAAGCGTTAATGTCTGGCT
TCTGATAAAGCGGGCCATGTTAAGGGCGGTTTTTTCCTGTTTGGTCACTGATGCCTCCGTGTAAGGGGGA
TTTCTGTTCATGGGGGTAATGATACCGATGAAACGAGAGAGGATGCTCACGATACGGGTTACTGATGATG
AACATGCCCGGTTACTGGAACGTTGTGAGGGTAAACAACTGGCGGTATGGATGCGGCGGGACCAGAGAAA
AATCACTCAGGGTCAATGCCAGCGCTTCGTTAATACAGATGTAGGTGTTCCACAGGGTAGCCAGCAGCAT
CCTGCGATGCAGATCCGGAACATAATGGTGCAGGGCGCTGACTTCCGCGTTTCCAGACTTTACGAAACAC
GGAAACCGAAGACCATTCATGTTGTTGCTCAGGTCGCAGACGTTTTGCAGCAGCAGTCGCTTCACGTTCG
CTCGCGTATCGGTGATTCATTCTGCTAACCAGTAAGGCAACCCCGCCAGCCTAGCCGGGTCCTCAACGAC
AGGAGCACGATCATGCGCACCCGTGGCCAGGACCCAACGCTGCCCGAGATCTCGATCCCGCGAAATTAAT
ACGACTCACTATAGGGAGACCACAACGGTTTCCCTCTAGAAATAATTTTGTTTAACTTTAAGAAGGAGAT
ATACATATGTCGTACTACCATCACCATCACCATCACGATTACGACATCCCAACGACCGAAAACCTGTATT
TTCAGGGCGCCATGAAAAAGGAAATACAAGTTCAAGGCGTAAGATATTATGTAGAGTCAGAAGATGACTT
AGTTAGCGTGGCTCACGAGTTGGCTAAGATGGGTTACACAGTTCAACAGATAGCAAACGCTTTAGGCGTT
TCAGAGAGAAAGGTACGCAGATATTTGGAGAGTTGTTAAGGATCCGAATTCGAGCTCCGTCGACAAGCTT
GCGGCCGCACTCGAGCACCACCACCACCACCACTGAGATCCGGCTGCTAACAAAGCCCGAAAGGAAGCTG
AGTTGGCTGCTGCCACCGCTGAGCAATAACTAGCATAACCCCTTGGGGCCTCTAAACGGGTCTTGAGGGG
TTTTTTGCTGAAAGGAGGAACTATATCCGGAT
Features (pLannotate 1.2.2; 15 found; start..end, strand, type, name):
     12..467     +  rep_origin     f1 ori (sequence partly withheld): f1 bacteriophage origin of replication; arrow indicates direction of (+) strand synthesis
    494..598     +  promoter       AmpR promoter: bla
    599..1459    +  CDS            AmpR: β-lactamase; bla; confers resistance to ampicillin, carbenicillin, and related antibiotics
   1630..2218    +  rep_origin     ori: high-copy-number ColE1/pMB1/pBR322/pUC origin of replication
   2404..2546    -  misc_feature   bom: basis of mobility region from pBR322
   2648..2839    -  CDS            rop: Rop protein, which maintains plasmids at low copy number; rop
   2856..3236    +  CDS            YPB1_ECOLX: Protein predicted: Swiss-Prot protein existence level 4. From Escherichia coli.
   3348..3366    +  promoter       T7 promoter: promoter for bacteriophage T7 RNA polymerase
   3398..3420    +  RBS            RBS: efficient ribosome binding site from bacteriophage T7 gene 10 (Olins and Rangwala, 1989)
   3438..3457    +  CDS            8xHis (fragment): 8xHis affinity tag
   3479..3499    +  CDS            TEV site: tobacco etch virus (TEV) protease recognition and cleavage site
   3503..3667    +  CDS            Y56_SIRV1: Experimental evidence at protein level: Swiss-Prot protein existence level 1. From Sulfolobus islandicus rod-shaped virus 1 (SIRV-1) (Sulfolobus virus SIRV-1).
   3717..3734    +  CDS            9xHis (fragment): 9xHis affinity tag
   3744..3793    +  CDS            SET1 (fragment): solubility-enhancement tag derived from T7 phage gene 10B
   3801..3848    +  terminator     T7 terminator: transcription terminator for bacteriophage T7 RNA polymerase
