[The description below was written by a language model from this plasmid's Addgene catalogue record and pLannotate feature annotations shown in this document.]
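Description:
pDEHISSIRV55 is a 3,873 bp bacterial expression plasmid built on the Invitrogen pDEST14 Gateway destination backbone for producing the orf 55 protein of Sulfolobus islandicus rudivirus (SIRV) in Escherichia coli. It is maintained through a ColE1/pMB1-type origin and selected with ampicillin via the bla gene and its own promoter. The catalogue lists it as high copy, although the annotation also detects the pBR322-derived bom region and a rop coding sequence, which normally moderates copy number. An f1 phage origin is also present, which would allow single-stranded DNA production.

The expression cassette is driven by the T7 promoter, followed by the efficient ribosome binding site from T7 gene 10. The open reading frame begins with a histidine tag (recorded as 6xHis and picked up by the annotation as a fragment of a longer His tag), then a TEV protease recognition site, and then the short viral coding sequence of about 165 bp, which matches a Swiss-Prot entry from SIRV-1. The insert is recorded as unmutated and was introduced by Gateway cloning. Downstream of the insert, the automated annotation flags a second short His-like stretch and a fragment resembling a T7 gene 10B solubility tag. The catalogue entry describes no C-terminal fusion, so these are probably residual vector sequence lying before the T7 terminator.

Because transcription depends on T7 RNA polymerase, expression requires a DE3 lysogen host. The tag allows metal-affinity purification, and TEV cleavage then removes it to leave near-native protein. This design fits the plasmid's origin in a structural proteomics programme.
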