Addgene plasmid #97055: pDEHISSIRV55
Purpose: Expressing Sulfolobus islandicus rudivirus (SIRV) orf 55 protein
Depositing lab: Huanting Liu & James Naismith. Depositing organization: University of St. Andrews. Publication: The Scottish Structural Proteomics Facility: targets, methods and outputs. Oke M, Carter LG, Johnson KA, Liu H, McMahon SA, Yan X, Kerou M, Weikart ND, Kadi N, Sheikh MA, Schmelz S, Dorward M, Zawadzki M, Cozens C, Falconer H, Powers H, Overton IM, van Niekerk CA, Peng X, Patel P, Garrett RA, Prangishvili D, Botting CH, Coote PJ, Dryden DT, Barton GJ, Schwarz-Linek U, Challis GL, Taylor GL, White MF, Naismith JH. J Struct Funct Genomics. 2010 Jun;11(2):167-80. doi: 10.1007/s10969-010-9090-y. Epub 2010 Apr 24. PubMed 20419351.
Backbone
  Vector backbone: pDEST14
  Backbone manufacturer: Invitrogen
  Backbone size w/o insert (bp): 3705
  Total vector size (bp): 3873
  Modifications to backbone: none
Growth in bacteria
  Bacterial resistance: Ampicillin, 100 μg/mL
  Growth temperature: 37°C
  Growth strain: DH5alpha
  Growth instructions: Protein expression in DE3 strains
  Copy number: High Copy
Gene/Insert
  Gene/Insert name: SIRV orf 55 (alt name: orf55)
  Species: Sulfolobus islandicus rudivirus
  Mutation: none
  Promoter: T7
  Tag / fusion protein: N-terminal TEV protease cleavable 6xHis tag (N terminal on backbone)
  Cloning method: Gateway Cloning
  Sequencing primers: 5′ T7 promoter; 3′ T7 terminator
Resource information
  A portion of this plasmid was derived from a plasmid made by: original
Terms and licenses: Academic/Nonprofit Terms; Industry Terms: Not Available to Industry
How to cite: pDEHISSIRV55 was a gift from Huanting Liu & James Naismith (Addgene plasmid # 97055 ; http://n2t.net/addgene:97055 ; RRID:Addgene_97055)
