>Addgene plasmid #97055 | pDEHISSIRV55 | addgene partial sequence | sequence record 190125 | Addgene Partial NGS Result
GCGGACAGGTATCCGGTAAGCGGCAGGGTCGGAACAGGAGAGCGCACGAGGGAGCTTCCAGGGGGAAACG
CCTGGTATCTTTATAGTCCTGTCGGGTTTCGCCACCTCTGACTTGAGCGTCGATTTTTGTGATGCTCGTC
AGGGGGGCGGAGCCTATGGAAAAACGCCAGCAACGCGGCCTTTTTACGGTTCCTGGCCTTTTGCTGGCCT
TTTGCTCACATGTTCTTTCCTGCGTTATCCCCTGATTCTGTGGATAACCGTATTACCGCCTTTGAGTGAG
CTGATACCGCTCGCCGCAGCCGAACGACCGAGCGCAGCGAGTCAGTGAGCGAGGAAGCGGAAGAGCGCCC
AATACGCAAACCGCCTCTCCCCGCGCGTTGGCCGATTCATTAATGCAGCTGGCACGACAGGTTTCCCGAC
TGGAAAGCGGGCAGTGAGCGCAACGCAATTAATACGCGTACCGCTAGCCAGGAAGAGTTTGTAGAAACGC
AAAAAGGCCATCCGTCAGGATGGCCTTCTGCTTAGTTTGATGCCTGGCAGTTTATGGCGGGCGTCCTGCC
CGCCACCCTCCGGGCCGTTGCTTCACAACGTTCAAATCCGCTCCCGGCGGATTTGTCCTACTCAGGAGAG
CGTTCACCGACAAACAACAGATAAAACGAAAGGCCCAGTCTTCCGACTGAGCCTTTCGTTTTATTTGATG
CCTGGCAGTTCCCTACTCTCGCGTTAACGCTAGCATGGATGTTTTCCCAGTCACGACGTTGTAAAACGAC
GGCCAGTCTTAAGCTCGGGCCCCAAATAATGATTTTATTTTGACTGATAGTGACCTGTTCGTTGCAACAA
ATTGATGAGCAATGCTTTTTTATAATGCCAACTTTGTACAAAAAAGCAGGCTTCGAAGGAGATATACATA
TGTCGTACTACCATCACCATCACCATCACGATTACGATATCCCAACGACCGAAAACCTGTATTTTCAGGG
CATGAAAAAGGAAATACAAGTTCAAGGCGTAAGATATTATGTAGAGTCAGAAGATGACTTAGTTAGCGTG
GCTCACGAGTTGGCTAAGATGGGTTACACAGTTCAACAGATAGCAAACGCTTTAGGCGTTTCAGAGAGAA
AGGTACGCAGATATTTGGAGAGTTGTTAGGACCCAGCTTTCTTGTACAAAGTTGGCATTATAAGAAAGCA
TTGCTTATCAATTTGTTGCAACGAACAGGTCACTATCAGTCAAAATAAAATCATTATTTGCCATCCAGCT
GATATCCCCTATAGTGAGTCGTATTACATGGTCATAGCTGTTTCCTGGCAGCTCTGGCCCGTGTCTCAAA
ATCTCTGATGTTACATTGCACAAGATAAAAATATATCATCATGAACAATAAAACTGTCTGCTTACATAAA
CAGTAATACAAGGGGTGTTATGAGCCATATTCAACGGGAAACGTCGAGGCCGCGATTAAATTCCAACATG
GATGCTGATTTATATGGGTATAAATGGGCTCGCGATAATGTCGGGCAATCAGGTGCGACAATCTATCGCT
TGTATGGGAAGCCCGATGCGCCAGAGTTGTTTCTGAAACATGGCAAAGGTAGCGTTGCCAATGATGTTAC
AGATGAGATGGTCAGACTAAACTGGCTGACGGAATTTATGCCTCTTCCGACCATCAAGCATTTTATCCGT
ACTCCTGATGATGCATGGTTACTCACCACTGCGATCCCCGGAAAAACAGCATTCCAGGTATTAGAAGAAT
ATCCTGATTCAGGTGAAAATATTGTTGATGCGCTGGCAGTGTTCCTGCGCCGGTTGCATTCGATTCCTGT
TTGTAATTGTCCTTTTAACAGCGATCGCGTATTTCGTCTCGCTCAGGCGCAATCACGAATGAATAACGGT
TTGGTTGATGCGAGTGATTTTGATGACGAGCGTAATGGCTGGCCTGTTGAACAAGTCTGGAAAGAAATGC
ATAAACTTTTGCCATTCTCACCGGATTCAGTCGTCACTCATGGTGATTTCTCACTTGATAACCTTATTTT
TGACGAGGGGAAATTAATAGGTTGTATTGATGTTGGACGAGTCGGAATCGCAGACCGATACCAGGATCTT
GCCATCCTATGGAACTGCCTCGGTGAGTTTTCTCCTTCATTACAGAAACGGCTTTTTCAAAAATATGGTA
TTGATAATCCTGATATGAATAAATTGCAGTTTCATTTGATGCTCGATGAGTTTTTCTAATCAGAATTGGT
TAATTGGTTGTAACACTGGCAGAGCATTACGCTGACTTGACGGGACGGCGCAAGCTCATGACCAAAATCC
CTTAACGTGAGTTACGCGTCGTTCCACTGAGCGTCAGACCCCGTAGAAAAGATCAAAGGATCTTCTTGAG
ATCCTTTTTTTCTGCGCGTAATCTGCTGCTTGCAAACAAAAAAACCACCGCTACCAGCGGTGGTTTGTTT
GCCGGATCAAGAGCTACCAACTCTTTTTCCGAAGGTAACTGGCTTCAGCAGAGCGCAGATACCAAATACT
GTTCTTCTAGTGTAGCCGTAGTTAGGCCACCACTTCAAGAACTCTGTAGCACCGCCTACATACCTCGCTC
TGCTAATCCTGTTACCAGTGGCTGCTGCCAGTGGCGATAAGTCGTGTCTTACCGGGTTGGACTCAAGACG
ATAGTTACCGGATAAGGCGCAGCGGTCGGGCTGAACGGGGGGTTCGTGCACACAGCCCAGCTTGGAGCGA
ACGACCTACACCGAACTGAGATACCTACAGCGTGAGCTATGAGAAAGCGCCACGCTTCCCGAAGGGAGAA
AGGCGGACAGGTATCCGGTAAGCGGCAGGGTCGGAACAGGAGAGCGCACGAGGGAGCTTCCAGGGGGAAA
CGCCTGGTATCTTTATAGTCCTGTCGGGTTTCGCCACCTCTGACTTGAGCGTCGATTTTTGTGATGCTCG
TCAGGGGGGCGGAGCCTATGGAAAAACGCCAGCAACGCGGCCTTTTTACGGTTCCTGGCCTTTTGCTGGC
CTTTTGCTCACATGTTCTTTCCTGCGTTATCCCCTGATTCTGTGGATAACCGTATTACCGCCTTTGAGTG
AGCTGATACCGCTCGCCGCAGCCGAACGACCGAGCGCAGCGAGTCAGTGAGCGAGGAAGCGGAAGAGCGC
CTGATGCGGTATTTTCTCCTTACGCATCTGTGCGGTATTTCACACCGCAATGGTGCACTCTCAGTACAAT
CTGCTCTGATGCCGCATAGTTAAGCCAGTATACACTCCGCTATCGCTACGTGACTGGGTCATGGCTGCGC
CCCGACACCCGCCAACACCCGCTGACGCGCCCTGACGGGCTTGTCTGCTCCCGGCATCCGCTTACAGACA
AGCTGTGACCGTCTCCGGGAGCTGCATGTGTCAGAGGTTTTCACCGTCATCACCGAAACGCGCGAGGCAG
CTGCGGTAAAGCTCATCAGCGTGGTCGTGAAGCGATTCACAGATGTCTGCCTGTTCATCCGCGTCCAGCT
CGTTGAGTTTCTCCAGAAGCGTTAATGTCTGGCTTCTGATAAAGCGGGCCATGTTAAGGGCGGTTTTTTC
CTGTTTGGTCACTGATGCCTCCGTGTAAGGGGGATTTCTGTTCATGGGGGTAATGATACCGATGAAACGA
GAGAGGATGCTCACGATACGGGTTACTGATGATGAACATGCCCGGTTACTGGAACGTTGTGAGGGTAAAC
AACTGGCGGTATGGATGCGGCGGGACCAGAGAAAAATCACTCAGGGTCAATGCCAGCGCTTCGTTAATAC
AGATGTAGGTGTTCCACAGGGTAGCCAGCAGCATCCTGCGATGCAGATCCGGAACATAATGGTGCAGGGC
GCTGACTTCCGCGTTTCCAGACTTTACGAAACACGGAAACCGAAGACCATTCATGTTGTTGCTCAGGTCG
CAGACGTTTTGCAGCAGCAGTCGCTTCACGTTCGCTCGCGTATCGGTGATTCATTCTGCTAACCAGTAAG
GCAACCCCGCCAGCCTAGCCGGGTCCTCAACGACAGGAGCACGATCATGCGCACCCGTGGCCAGGACCCA
ACGCTGCCCGAGATGCGCCGCGTGCGGCTGCTGGAGATGGCGGACGCGATGGATATGTTCTGCCAAGGGT
TGGTTTGCGCATTCACAGTTCTCCGCAAGAATTGATTGGCTCCAATTCTTGGAGTGGTGAATCCGTTAGC
GAGGTGCCGCCGGCTTCCATTCAGGTCGAGGTGGCCCGGCTCCATGCACCGCGACGCAACGCGGGGAGGC
AGACAAGGTATAGGGCGGCGCCTACAATCCATGCCAACCCGTTCCATGTGCTCGCCGAGGCGGCATAAAT
CGCCGTGACGATCAGCGGTCCAATGATCGAAGTTAGGCTGGTAAGAGCCGCGAGCGATCCTTGAAGCTGT
CCCTGATGGTCGTCATCTACCTGCCTGGACAGCATGGCCTGCAACGCGGGCATCCCGATGCCGCCGGAAG
CGAGAAGAATCATAATGGGGAAGGCCATCCAGCCTCGCGTCGCGAACGCCAGCAAGACGTAGCCCAGCGC
GTCGGCCGCCATGCCGGCGATAATGGCCTGCTTCTCGCCGAAACGTTTGGTGGCGGGACCAGTGACGAAG
GCTTGAGCGAGGGCGTGCAAGATTCCGAATACCGCAAGCGACAGGCCGATCATCGTCGCGCTCCAGCGAA
AGCGGTCCTCGCCGAAAATGACCCAGAGCGCTGCCGGCACCTGTCCTACGAGTTGCATGATAAAGAAGAC
AGTCATAAGTGCGGCGACGATAGTCATGCCCCGCGCCCACCGGAAGGAGCTGACTGGGTTGAAGGCTCTC
AAGGGCATCGGTCGATCGACGCTCTCCCTTATGCGACTCCTGCATTAGGAAGCAGCCCAGTAGTAGGTTG
AGGCCGTTGAGCACCGCCGCCGCAAGGAATGGTGCATGCAAGGAGATGGCGCCCAACAGTCCCCCGGCCA
CGGGGCCTGCCACCATACCCACGCCGAAACAAGCGCTCATGAGCCCGAAGTGGCGAGCCCGATCTTCCCC
ATCGGTGATGTCGGCGATATAGGCGCCAGCAACCGCACCTGTGGCGCCGGTGATGCCGGCCACGATGCGT
CCGGCGTAGAGGATCGAGATCTCGATCCCGCGAAATTAATACGACTCACTATAGGGAGACCACAACGGTT
TCCCTCTAGATCACAAGTTTGTACAAAAAAGCAGGCTTCGAAGGAGATATACATATGTCGTACTACCATC
ACCATCACCATCACGATTACGATATCCCAACGACCGAAAACCTGTATTTTCAGGGCATGAAAAAGGAAAT
ACAAGTTCAAGGCGTAAGATATTATGTAGAGTCAGAAGATGACTTAGTTAGCGTGGCTCACGAGTTGGCT
AAGATGGGTTACACAGTTCAACAGATAGCAAACGCTTTAGGCGTTTCAGAGAGAAAGGTACGCAGATATT
TGGAGAGTTGTTAGGACCCAGCTTTCTTGTACAAAGTGGTGATGATCCGGCTGCTAACAAAGCCCGAAAG
GAAGCTGAGTTGGCTGCTGCCACCGCTGAGCAATAACTAGCATAACCCCTTGGGGCCTCTAAACGGGTCT
TGAGGGGTTTTTTGCTGAAAGGAGGAACTATATCCGGATATCCACAGGACGGGTGTGGTCGCCATGATCG
CGTAGTCGATAGTGGCTCCAAGTAGCGAAGCGAGCAGGACTGGGCGGCGGCCAAAGCGGTCGGACAGTGC
TCCGAGAACGGGTGCGCATAGAAATTGCATCAACGCATATAGCGCTAGCAGCACGCCATAGTGACTGGCG
ATGCTGTCGGAATGGACGATATCCCGCAAGAGGCCCGGCAGTACCGGCATAACCAAGCCTATGCCTACAG
CATCCAGGGTGACGGTGCCGAGGATGACGATGAGCGCATTGTTAGATTTCATACACGGTGCCTGACTGCG
TTAGCAATTTAACTGTGATAAACTACCGCATTAAAGCTTATCGATGATAAGCTGTCAAACATGAGAATTC
TTGAAGACGAAAGGGCCTCGTGATACGCCTATTTTTATAGGTTAATGTCATGATAATAATGGTTTCTTAG
ACGTCAGGTGGCACTTTTCGGGGAAATGTGCGCGGAACCCCTATTTGTTTATTTTTCTAAATACATTCAA
ATATGTATCCGCTCATGAGACAATAACCCTGATAAATGCTTCAATAATATTGAAAAAGGAAGAGTATGAG
TATTCAACATTTCCGTGTCGCCCTTATTCCCTTTTTTGCGGCATTTTGCCTTCCTGTTTTTGCTCACCCA
GAAACGCTGGTGAAAGTAAAAGATGCTGAAGATCAGTTGGGTGCACGAGTGGGTTACATCGAACTGGATC
TCAACAGCGGTAAGATCCTTGAGAGTTTTCGCCCCGAAGAACGTTTTCCAATGATGAGCACTTTTAAAGT
TCTGCTATGTGGCGCGGTATTATCCCGTGTTGACGCCGGGCAAGAGCAACTCGGTCGCCGCATACACTAT
TCTCAGAATGACTTGGTTGAGTACTCACCAGTCACAGAAAAGCATCTTACGGATGGCATGACAGTAAGAG
AATTATGCAGTGCTGCCATAACCATGAGTGATAACACTGCGGCCAACTTACTTCTGACAACGATCGGAGG
ACCGAAGGAGCTAACCGCTTTTTTGCACAACATGGGGGATCATGTAACTCGCCTTGATCGTTGGGAACCG
GAGCTGAATGAAGCCATACCAAACGACGAGCGTGACACCACGATGCCTGCAGCAATGGCAACAACGTTGC
GCAAACTATTAACTGGCGAACTACTTACTCTAGCTTCCCGGCAACAATTAATAGACTGGATGGAGGCGGA
TAAAGTTGCAGGACCACTTCTGCGCTCGGCCCTTCCGGCTGGCTGGTTTATTGCTGATAAATCTGGAGCC
GGTGAGCGTGGGTCTCGCGGTATCATTGCAGCACTGGGGCCAGATGGTAAGCCCTCCCGTATCGTAGTTA
TCTACACGACGGGGAGTCAGGCAACTATGGATGAACGAAATAGACAGATCGCTGAGATAGGTGCCTCACT
GATTAAGCATTGGTAACTGTCAGACCAAGTTTACTCATATATACTTTAGATTGATTTAAAACTTCATTTT
TAATTTAAAAGGATCTAGGTGAAGATCCTTTTTGATAATCTCATGACCAAAATCCCTTAACGTGAGTTTT
CGTTCCACTGAGCGTCAGACCCCGTAGAAAAGATCAAAGGATCTTCTTGAGATCCTTTTTTTCTGCGCGT
AATCTGCTGCTTGCAAACAAAAAAACCACCGCTACCAGCGGTGGTTTGTTTGCCGGATCAAGAGCTACCA
ACTCTTTTTCCGAAGGTAACTGGCTTCAGCAGAGCGCAGATACCAAATACTGTCCTTCTAGTGTAGCCGT
AGTTAGGCCACCACTTCAAGAACTCTGTAGCACCGCCTACATACCTCGCTCTGCTAATCCTGTTACCAGT
GGCTGCTGCCAGTGGCGATAAGTCGTGTCTTACCGGGTTGGACTCAAGACGATAG
